>Addgene plasmid #218654 | msFam160b1 (msFHIP2A) g1 lentiCRISPRv2-mCherry | addgene full sequence | sequence record 431935 | Addgene NGS Result
GTCGACGGATCGGGAGATCTCCCGATCCCCTATGGTGCACTCTCAGTACAATCTGCTCTGATGCCGCATA
GTTAAGCCAGTATCTGCTCCCTGCTTGTGTGTTGGAGGTCGCTGAGTAGTGCGCGAGCAAAATTTAAGCT
ACAACAAGGCAAGGCTTGACCGACAATTGCATGAAGAATCTGCTTAGGGTTAGGCGTTTTGCGCTGCTTC
GCGATGTACGGGCCAGATATACGCGTTGACATTGATTATTGACTAGTTATTAATAGTAATCAATTACGGG
GTCATTAGTTCATAGCCCATATATGGAGTTCCGCGTTACATAACTTACGGTAAATGGCCCGCCTGGCTGA
CCGCCCAACGACCCCCGCCCATTGACGTCAATAATGACGTATGTTCCCATAGTAACGCCAATAGGGACTT
TCCATTGACGTCAATGGGTGGAGTATTTACGGTAAACTGCCCACTTGGCAGTACATCAAGTGTATCATAT
GCCAAGTACGCCCCCTATTGACGTCAATGACGGTAAATGGCCCGCCTGGCATTATGCCCAGTACATGACC
TTATGGGACTTTCCTACTTGGCAGTACATCTACGTATTAGTCATCGCTATTACCATGGTGATGCGGTTTT
GGCAGTACATCAATGGGCGTGGATAGCGGTTTGACTCACGGGGATTTCCAAGTCTCCACCCCATTGACGT
CAATGGGAGTTTGTTTTGGCACCAAAATCAACGGGACTTTCCAAAATGTCGTAACAACTCCGCCCCATTG
ACGCAAATGGGCGGTAGGCGTGTACGGTGGGAGGTCTATATAAGCAGCGCGTTTTGCCTGTACTGGGTCT
CTCTGGTTAGACCAGATCTGAGCCTGGGAGCTCTCTGGCTAACTAGGGAACCCACTGCTTAAGCCTCAAT
AAAGCTTGCCTTGAGTGCTTCAAGTAGTGTGTGCCCGTCTGTTGTGTGACTCTGGTAACTAGAGATCCCT
CAGACCCTTTTAGTCAGTGTGGAAAATCTCTAGCAGTGGCGCCCGAACAGGGACTTGAAAGCGAAAGGGA
AACCAGAGGAGCTCTCTCGACGCAGGACTCGGCTTGCTGAAGCGCGCACGGCAAGAGGCGAGGGGCGGCG
ACTGGTGAGTACGCCAAAAATTTTGACTAGCGGAGGCTAGAAGGAGAGAGATGGGTGCGAGAGCGTCAGT
ATTAAGCGGGGGAGAATTAGATCGCGATGGGAAAAAATTCGGTTAAGGCCAGGGGGAAAGAAAAAATATA
AATTAAAACATATAGTATGGGCAAGCAGGGAGCTAGAACGATTCGCAGTTAATCCTGGCCTGTTAGAAAC
ATCAGAAGGCTGTAGACAAATACTGGGACAGCTACAACCATCCCTTCAGACAGGATCAGAAGAACTTAGA
TCATTATATAATACAGTAGCAACCCTCTATTGTGTGCATCAAAGGATAGAGATAAAAGACACCAAGGAAG
CTTTAGACAAGATAGAGGAAGAGCAAAACAAAAGTAAGACCACCGCACAGCAAGCGGCCGCTGATCTTCA
GACCTGGAGGAGGAGATATGAGGGACAATTGGAGAAGTGAATTATATAAATATAAAGTAGTAAAAATTGA
ACCATTAGGAGTAGCACCCACCAAGGCAAAGAGAAGAGTGGTGCAGAGAGAAAAAAGAGCAGTGGGAATA
GGAGCTTTGTTCCTTGGGTTCTTGGGAGCAGCAGGAAGCACTATGGGCGCAGCGTCAATGACGCTGACGG
TACAGGCCAGACAATTATTGTCTGGTATAGTGCAGCAGCAGAACAATTTGCTGAGGGCTATTGAGGCGCA
ACAGCATCTGTTGCAACTCACAGTCTGGGGCATCAAGCAGCTCCAGGCAAGAATCCTGGCTGTGGAAAGA
TACCTAAAGGATCAACAGCTCCTGGGGATTTGGGGTTGCTCTGGAAAACTCATTTGCACCACTGCTGTGC
CTTGGAATGCTAGTTGGAGTAATAAATCTCTGGAACAGATTTGGAATCACACGACCTGGATGGAGTGGGA
CAGAGAAATTAACAATTACACAAGCTTAATACACTCCTTAATTGAAGAATCGCAAAACCAGCAAGAAAAG
AATGAACAAGAATTATTGGAATTAGATAAATGGGCAAGTTTGTGGAATTGGTTTAACATAACAAATTGGC
TGTGGTATATAAAATTATTCATAATGATAGTAGGAGGCTTGGTAGGTTTAAGAATAGTTTTTGCTGTACT
TTCTATAGTGAATAGAGTTAGGCAGGGATATTCACCATTATCGTTTCAGACCCACCTCCCAACCCCGAGG
GGACCCGACAGGCCCGAAGGAATAGAAGAAGAAGGTGGAGAGAGAGACAGAGACAGATCCATTCGATTAG
TGAACGGATCGGCACTGCGTGCGCCAATTCTGCAGACAAATGGCAGTATTCATCCACAATTTTAAAAGAA
AAGGGGGGATTGGGGGGTACAGTGCAGGGGAAAGAATAGTAGACATAATAGCAACAGACATACAAACTAA
AGAATTACAAAAACAAATTACAAAAATTCAAAATTTTCGGGTTTATTACAGGGACAGCAGAGATCCAGTT
TGGTTAATTAAGGTACCGAGGGCCTATTTCCCATGATTCCTTCATATTTGCATATACGATACAAGGCTGT
TAGAGAGATAATTAGAATTAATTTGACTGTAAACACAAAGATATTAGTACAAAATACGTGACGTAGAAAG
TAATAATTTCTTGGGTAGTTTGCAGTTTTAAAATTATGTTTTAAAATGGACTATCATATGCTTACCGTAA
CTTGAAAGTATTTCGATTTCTTGGCTTTATATATCTTGTGGAAAGGACGAAACACCGTGCGCTGGATTCG
AACCATGGTTTTAGAGCTAGAAATAGCAAGTTAAAATAAGGCTAGTCCGTTATCAACTTGAAAAAGTGGC
ACCGAGTCGGTGCTTTTTTGAATTCGCTAGCTAGGTCTTGAAAGGAGTGGGAATTGGCTCCGGTGCCCGT
CAGTGGGCAGAGCGCACATCGCCCACAGTCCCCGAGAAGTTGGGGGGAGGGGTCGGCAATTGATCCGGTG
CCTAGAGAAGGTGGCGCGGGGTAAACTGGGAAAGTGATGTCGTGTACTGGCTCCGCCTTTTTCCCGAGGG
TGGGGGAGAACCGTATATAAGTGCAGTAGTCGCCGTGAACGTTCTTTTTCGCAACGGGTTTGCCGCCAGA
ACACAGGACCGGTTCTAGAGCGCTGCCACCATGGACAAGAAGTACAGCATCGGCCTGGACATCGGCACCA
ACTCTGTGGGCTGGGCCGTGATCACCGACGAGTACAAGGTGCCCAGCAAGAAATTCAAGGTGCTGGGCAA
CACCGACCGGCACAGCATCAAGAAGAACCTGATCGGAGCCCTGCTGTTCGACAGCGGCGAAACAGCCGAG
GCCACCCGGCTGAAGAGAACCGCCAGAAGAAGATACACCAGACGGAAGAACCGGATCTGCTATCTGCAAG
AGATCTTCAGCAACGAGATGGCCAAGGTGGACGACAGCTTCTTCCACAGACTGGAAGAGTCCTTCCTGGT
GGAAGAGGATAAGAAGCACGAGCGGCACCCCATCTTCGGCAACATCGTGGACGAGGTGGCCTACCACGAG
AAGTACCCCACCATCTACCACCTGAGAAAGAAACTGGTGGACAGCACCGACAAGGCCGACCTGCGGCTGA
TCTATCTGGCCCTGGCCCACATGATCAAGTTCCGGGGCCACTTCCTGATCGAGGGCGACCTGAACCCCGA
CAACAGCGACGTGGACAAGCTGTTCATCCAGCTGGTGCAGACCTACAACCAGCTGTTCGAGGAAAACCCC
ATCAACGCCAGCGGCGTGGACGCCAAGGCCATCCTGTCTGCCAGACTGAGCAAGAGCAGACGGCTGGAAA
ATCTGATCGCCCAGCTGCCCGGCGAGAAGAAGAATGGCCTGTTCGGAAACCTGATTGCCCTGAGCCTGGG
CCTGACCCCCAACTTCAAGAGCAACTTCGACCTGGCCGAGGATGCCAAACTGCAGCTGAGCAAGGACACC
TACGACGACGACCTGGACAACCTGCTGGCCCAGATCGGCGACCAGTACGCCGACCTGTTTCTGGCCGCCA
AGAACCTGTCCGACGCCATCCTGCTGAGCGACATCCTGAGAGTGAACACCGAGATCACCAAGGCCCCCCT
GAGCGCCTCTATGATCAAGAGATACGACGAGCACCACCAGGACCTGACCCTGCTGAAAGCTCTCGTGCGG
CAGCAGCTGCCTGAGAAGTACAAAGAGATTTTCTTCGACCAGAGCAAGAACGGCTACGCCGGCTACATTG
ACGGCGGAGCCAGCCAGGAAGAGTTCTACAAGTTCATCAAGCCCATCCTGGAAAAGATGGACGGCACCGA
GGAACTGCTCGTGAAGCTGAACAGAGAGGACCTGCTGCGGAAGCAGCGGACCTTCGACAACGGCAGCATC
CCCCACCAGATCCACCTGGGAGAGCTGCACGCCATTCTGCGGCGGCAGGAAGATTTTTACCCATTCCTGA
AGGACAACCGGGAAAAGATCGAGAAGATCCTGACCTTCCGCATCCCCTACTACGTGGGCCCTCTGGCCAG
GGGAAACAGCAGATTCGCCTGGATGACCAGAAAGAGCGAGGAAACCATCACCCCCTGGAACTTCGAGGAA
GTGGTGGACAAGGGCGCTTCCGCCCAGAGCTTCATCGAGCGGATGACCAACTTCGATAAGAACCTGCCCA
ACGAGAAGGTGCTGCCCAAGCACAGCCTGCTGTACGAGTACTTCACCGTGTATAACGAGCTGACCAAAGT
GAAATACGTGACCGAGGGAATGAGAAAGCCCGCCTTCCTGAGCGGCGAGCAGAAAAAGGCCATCGTGGAC
CTGCTGTTCAAGACCAACCGGAAAGTGACCGTGAAGCAGCTGAAAGAGGACTACTTCAAGAAAATCGAGT
GCTTCGACTCCGTGGAAATCTCCGGCGTGGAAGATCGGTTCAACGCCTCCCTGGGCACATACCACGATCT
GCTGAAAATTATCAAGGACAAGGACTTCCTGGACAATGAGGAAAACGAGGACATTCTGGAAGATATCGTG
CTGACCCTGACACTGTTTGAGGACAGAGAGATGATCGAGGAACGGCTGAAAACCTATGCCCACCTGTTCG
ACGACAAAGTGATGAAGCAGCTGAAGCGGCGGAGATACACCGGCTGGGGCAGGCTGAGCCGGAAGCTGAT
CAACGGCATCCGGGACAAGCAGTCCGGCAAGACAATCCTGGATTTCCTGAAGTCCGACGGCTTCGCCAAC
AGAAACTTCATGCAGCTGATCCACGACGACAGCCTGACCTTTAAAGAGGACATCCAGAAAGCCCAGGTGT
CCGGCCAGGGCGATAGCCTGCACGAGCACATTGCCAATCTGGCCGGCAGCCCCGCCATTAAGAAGGGCAT
CCTGCAGACAGTGAAGGTGGTGGACGAGCTCGTGAAAGTGATGGGCCGGCACAAGCCCGAGAACATCGTG
ATCGAAATGGCCAGAGAGAACCAGACCACCCAGAAGGGACAGAAGAACAGCCGCGAGAGAATGAAGCGGA
TCGAAGAGGGCATCAAAGAGCTGGGCAGCCAGATCCTGAAAGAACACCCCGTGGAAAACACCCAGCTGCA
GAACGAGAAGCTGTACCTGTACTACCTGCAGAATGGGCGGGATATGTACGTGGACCAGGAACTGGACATC
AACCGGCTGTCCGACTACGATGTGGACCATATCGTGCCTCAGAGCTTTCTGAAGGACGACTCCATCGACA
ACAAGGTGCTGACCAGAAGCGACAAGAACCGGGGCAAGAGCGACAACGTGCCCTCCGAAGAGGTCGTGAA
GAAGATGAAGAACTACTGGCGGCAGCTGCTGAACGCCAAGCTGATTACCCAGAGAAAGTTCGACAATCTG
ACCAAGGCCGAGAGAGGCGGCCTGAGCGAACTGGATAAGGCCGGCTTCATCAAGAGACAGCTGGTGGAAA
CCCGGCAGATCACAAAGCACGTGGCACAGATCCTGGACTCCCGGATGAACACTAAGTACGACGAGAATGA
CAAGCTGATCCGGGAAGTGAAAGTGATCACCCTGAAGTCCAAGCTGGTGTCCGATTTCCGGAAGGATTTC
CAGTTTTACAAAGTGCGCGAGATCAACAACTACCACCACGCCCACGACGCCTACCTGAACGCCGTCGTGG
GAACCGCCCTGATCAAAAAGTACCCTAAGCTGGAAAGCGAGTTCGTGTACGGCGACTACAAGGTGTACGA
CGTGCGGAAGATGATCGCCAAGAGCGAGCAGGAAATCGGCAAGGCTACCGCCAAGTACTTCTTCTACAGC
AACATCATGAACTTTTTCAAGACCGAGATTACCCTGGCCAACGGCGAGATCCGGAAGCGGCCTCTGATCG
AGACAAACGGCGAAACCGGGGAGATCGTGTGGGATAAGGGCCGGGATTTTGCCACCGTGCGGAAAGTGCT
GAGCATGCCCCAAGTGAATATCGTGAAAAAGACCGAGGTGCAGACAGGCGGCTTCAGCAAAGAGTCTATC
CTGCCCAAGAGGAACAGCGATAAGCTGATCGCCAGAAAGAAGGACTGGGACCCTAAGAAGTACGGCGGCT
TCGACAGCCCCACCGTGGCCTATTCTGTGCTGGTGGTGGCCAAAGTGGAAAAGGGCAAGTCCAAGAAACT
GAAGAGTGTGAAAGAGCTGCTGGGGATCACCATCATGGAAAGAAGCAGCTTCGAGAAGAATCCCATCGAC
TTTCTGGAAGCCAAGGGCTACAAAGAAGTGAAAAAGGACCTGATCATCAAGCTGCCTAAGTACTCCCTGT
TCGAGCTGGAAAACGGCCGGAAGAGAATGCTGGCCTCTGCCGGCGAACTGCAGAAGGGAAACGAACTGGC
CCTGCCCTCCAAATATGTGAACTTCCTGTACCTGGCCAGCCACTATGAGAAGCTGAAGGGCTCCCCCGAG
GATAATGAGCAGAAACAGCTGTTTGTGGAACAGCACAAGCACTACCTGGACGAGATCATCGAGCAGATCA
GCGAGTTCTCCAAGAGAGTGATCCTGGCCGACGCTAATCTGGACAAAGTGCTGTCCGCCTACAACAAGCA
CCGGGATAAGCCCATCAGAGAGCAGGCCGAGAATATCATCCACCTGTTTACCCTGACCAATCTGGGAGCC
CCTGCCGCCTTCAAGTACTTTGACACCACCATCGACCGGAAGAGGTACACCAGCACCAAAGAGGTGCTGG
ACGCCACCCTGATCCACCAGAGCATCACCGGCCTGTACGAGACACGGATCGACCTGTCTCAGCTGGGAGG
CGACAAGCGACCTGCCGCCACAAAGAAGGCTGGACAGGCTAAGAAGAAGAAAGATTACAAAGACGATGAC
GATAAGGGATCCGGCGCAACAAACTTCTCTCTGCTGAAACAAGCCGGAGATGTCGAAGAGAATCCTGGAC
CGGTGAGCAAGGGCGAGGAGGATAACATGGCCATCATCAAGGAGTTCATGCGCTTCAAGGTGCACATGGA
GGGCTCCGTGAACGGCCACGAGTTCGAGATCGAGGGCGAGGGCGAGGGCCGCCCCTACGAGGGCACCCAG
ACCGCCAAGCTGAAGGTGACCAAGGGTGGCCCCCTGCCCTTCGCCTGGGACATCCTGTCCCCTCAGTTCA
TGTACGGCTCCAAGGCCTACGTGAAGCACCCCGCCGACATCCCCGACTACTTGAAGCTGTCCTTCCCCGA
GGGCTTCAAGTGGGAGCGCGTGATGAACTTCGAGGACGGCGGCGTGGTGACCGTGACCCAGGACTCCTCC
CTGCAGGACGGCGAGTTCATCTACAAGGTGAAGCTGCGCGGCACCAACTTCCCCTCCGACGGCCCCGTAA
TGCAGAAGAAGACCATGGGCTGGGAGGCCTCCTCCGAGCGGATGTACCCCGAGGACGGCGCCCTGAAGGG
CGAGATCAAGCAGAGGCTGAAGCTGAAGGACGGCGGCCACTACGACGCTGAGGTCAAGACCACCTACAAG
GCCAAGAAGCCCGTGCAGCTGCCCGGCGCCTACAACGTCAACATCAAGTTGGACATCACCTCCCACAACG
AGGACTACACCATCGTGGAACAGTACGAACGCGCCGAGGGCCGCCACTCCACCGGCGGCATGGACGAGCT
GTACAAGTAAACGCGTTAAGTCGACAATCAACCTCTGGATTACAAAATTTGTGAAAGATTGACTGGTATT
CTTAACTATGTTGCTCCTTTTACGCTATGTGGATACGCTGCTTTAATGCCTTTGTATCATGCTATTGCTT
CCCGTATGGCTTTCATTTTCTCCTCCTTGTATAAATCCTGGTTGCTGTCTCTTTATGAGGAGTTGTGGCC
CGTTGTCAGGCAACGTGGCGTGGTGTGCACTGTGTTTGCTGACGCAACCCCCACTGGTTGGGGCATTGCC
ACCACCTGTCAGCTCCTTTCCGGGACTTTCGCTTTCCCCCTCCCTATTGCCACGGCGGAACTCATCGCCG
CCTGCCTTGCCCGCTGCTGGACAGGGGCTCGGCTGTTGGGCACTGACAATTCCGTGGTGTTGTCGGGGAA
ATCATCGTCCTTTCCTTGGCTGCTCGCCTGTGTTGCCACCTGGATTCTGCGCGGGACGTCCTTCTGCTAC
GTCCCTTCGGCCCTCAATCCAGCGGACCTTCCTTCCCGCGGCCTGCTGCCGGCTCTGCGGCCTCTTCCGC
GTCTTCGCCTTCGCCCTCAGACGAGTCGGATCTCCCTTTGGGCCGCCTCCCCGCGTCGACTTTAAGACCA
ATGACTTACAAGGCAGCTGTAGATCTTAGCCACTTTTTAAAAGAAAAGGGGGGACTGGAAGGGCTAATTC
ACTCCCAACGAAGACAAGATCTGCTTTTTGCTTGTACTGGGTCTCTCTGGTTAGACCAGATCTGAGCCTG
GGAGCTCTCTGGCTAACTAGGGAACCCACTGCTTAAGCCTCAATAAAGCTTGCCTTGAGTGCTTCAAGTA
GTGTGTGCCCGTCTGTTGTGTGACTCTGGTAACTAGAGATCCCTCAGACCCTTTTAGTCAGTGTGGAAAA
TCTCTAGCAGGGCCCGTTTAAACCCGCTGATCAGCCTCGACTGTGCCTTCTAGTTGCCAGCCATCTGTTG
TTTGCCCCTCCCCCGTGCCTTCCTTGACCCTGGAAGGTGCCACTCCCACTGTCCTTTCCTAATAAAATGA
GGAAATTGCATCGCATTGTCTGAGTAGGTGTCATTCTATTCTGGGGGGTGGGGTGGGGCAGGACAGCAAG
GGGGAGGATTGGGAAGACAATAGCAGGCATGCTGGGGATGCGGTGGGCTCTATGGCTTCTGAGGCGGAAA
GAACCAGCTGGGGCTCTAGGGGGTATCCCC
[124 nt withheld, positions 9411-9534]
C
[91 nt withheld, positions 9536-9626]
A
[49 nt withheld, positions 9628-9676]
CCTTTGACGTTGGAGTCCACGTTCTTT
[37 nt withheld, positions 9704-9740]
ACCCTATCTCGGTCTATTCTTTTGATTTATAAGGGATTTTGCCGATTTCGGCCTATTGGTTAAAAAATGA
GCTGATTTAACAAAAATTTAACGCGAATTAATTCTGTGGAATGTGTGTCAGTTAGGGTGTGGAAAGTCCC
CAGGCTCCCCAGCAGGCAGAAGTATGCAAAGCATGCATCTCAATTAGTCAGCAACCAGGTGTGGAAAGTC
CCCAGGCTCCCCAGCAGGCAGAAGTATGCAAAGCATGCATCTCAATTAGTCAGCAACCATAGTCCCGCCC
CTAACTCCGCCCATCCCGCCCCTAACTCCGCCCAGTTCCGCCCATTCTCCGCCCCATGGCTGACTAATTT
TTTTTATTTATGCAGAGGCCGAGGCCGCCTCTGCCTCTGAGCTATTCCAGAAGTAGTGAGGAGGCTTTTT
TGGAGGCCTAGGCTTTTGCAAAAAGCTCCCGGGAGCTTGTATATCCATTTTCGGATCTGATCAGCACGTG
TTGACAATTAATCATCGGCATAGTATATCGGCATAGTATAATACGACAAGGTGAGGAACTAAACCATGGC
CAAGTTGACCAGTGCCGTTCCGGTGCTCACCGCGCGCGACGTCGCCGGAGCGGTCGAGTTCTGGACCGAC
CGGCTCGGGTTCTCCCGGGACTTCGTGGAGGACGACTTCGCCGGTGTGGTCCGGGACGACGTGACCCTGT
TCATCAGCGCGGTCCAGGACCAGGTGGTGCCGGACAACACCCTGGCCTGGGTGTGGGTGCGCGGCCTGGA
CGAGCTGTACGCCGAGTGGTCGGAGGTCGTGTCCACGAACTTCCGGGACGCCTCCGGGCCGGCCATGACC
GAGATCGGCGAGCAGCCGTGGGGGCGGGAGTTCGCCCTGCGCGACCCGGCCGGCAACTGCGTGCACTTCG
TGGCCGAGGAGCAGGACTGACACGTGCTACGAGATTTCGATTCCACCGCCGCCTTCTATGAAAGGTTGGG
CTTCGGAATCGTTTTCCGGGACGCCGGCTGGATGATCCTCCAGCGCGGGGATCTCATGCTGGAGTTCTTC
GCCCACCCCAACTTGTTTATTGCAGCTTATAATGGTTACAAATAAAGCAATAGCATCACAAATTTCACAA
ATAAAGCATTTTTTTCACTGCATTCTAGTTGTGGTTTGTCCAAACTCATCAATGTATCTTATCATGTCTG
TATACCGTCGACCTCTAGCTAGAGCTTGGCGTAATCATGGTCATAGCTGTTTCCTGTGTGAAATTGTTAT
CCGCTCACAATTCCACACAACATACGAGCCGGAAGCATAAAGTGTAAAGCCTGGGGTGCCTAATGAGTGA
GCTAACTCACATTAATTGCGTTGCGCTCACTGCCCGCTTTCCAGTCGGGAAACCTGTCGTGCCAGCTGCA
TTAATGAATCGGCCAACGCGCGGGGAGAGGCGGTTTGCGTATTGGGCGCTCTTCCGCTTCCTCGCTCACT
GACTCGCTGCGCTCGGTCGTTCGGCTGCGGCGAGCGGTATCAGCTCACTCAAAGGCGGTAATACGGTTAT
CCACAGAATCAGGGGATAACGCAGGAAAGAACATGTGAGCAAAAGGCCAGCAAAAGGCCAGGAACCGTAA
AAAGGCCGCGTTGCTGGCGTTTTTCCATAGGCTCCGCCCCCCTGACGAGCATCACAAAAATCGACGCTCA
AGTCAGAGGTGGCGAAACCCGACAGGACTATAAAGATACCAGGCGTTTCCCCCTGGAAGCTCCCTCGTGC
GCTCTCCTGTTCCGACCCTGCCGCTTACCGGATACCTGTCCGCCTTTCTCCCTTCGGGAAGCGTGGCGCT
TTCTCATAGCTCACGCTGTAGGTATCTCAGTTCGGTGTAGGTCGTTCGCTCCAAGCTGGGCTGTGTGCAC
GAACCCCCCGTTCAGCCCGACCGCTGCGCCTTATCCGGTAACTATCGTCTTGAGTCCAACCCGGTAAGAC
ACGACTTATCGCCACTGGCAGCAGCCACTGGTAACAGGATTAGCAGAGCGAGGTATGTAGGCGGTGCTAC
AGAGTTCTTGAAGTGGTGGCCTAACTACGGCTACACTAGAAGAACAGTATTTGGTATCTGCGCTCTGCTG
AAGCCAGTTACCTTCGGAAAAAGAGTTGGTAGCTCTTGATCCGGCAAACAAACCACCGCTGGTAGCGGTG
GTTTTTTTGTTTGCAAGCAGCAGATTACGCGCAGAAAAAAAGGATCTCAAGAAGATCCTTTGATCTTTTC
TACGGGGTCTGACGCTCAGTGGAACGAAAACTCACGTTAAGGGATTTTGGTCATGAGATTATCAAAAAGG
ATCTTCACCTAGATCCTTTTAAATTAAAAATGAAGTTTTAAATCAATCTAAAGTATATATGAGTAAACTT
GGTCTGACAGTTACCAATGCTTAATCAGTGAGGCACCTATCTCAGCGATCTGTCTATTTCGTTCATCCAT
AGTTGCCTGACTCCCCGTCGTGTAGATAACTACGATACGGGAGGGCTTACCATCTGGCCCCAGTGCTGCA
ATGATACCGCGAGACCCACGCTCACCGGCTCCAGATTTATCAGCAATAAACCAGCCAGCCGGAAGGGCCG
AGCGCAGAAGTGGTCCTGCAACTTTATCCGCCTCCATCCAGTCTATTAATTGTTGCCGGGAAGCTAGAGT
AAGTAGTTCGCCAGTTAATAGTTTGCGCAACGTTGTTGCCATTGCTACAGGCATCGTGGTGTCACGCTCG
TCGTTTGGTATGGCTTCATTCAGCTCCGGTTCCCAACGATCAAGGCGAGTTACATGATCCCCCATGTTGT
GCAAAAAAGCGGTTAGCTCCTTCGGTCCTCCGATCGTTGTCAGAAGTAAGTTGGCCGCAGTGTTATCACT
CATGGTTATGGCAGCACTGCATAATTCTCTTACTGTCATGCCATCCGTAAGATGCTTTTCTGTGACTGGT
GAGTACTCAACCAAGTCATTCTGAGAATAGTGTATGCGGCGACCGAGTTGCTCTTGCCCGGCGTCAATAC
GGGATAATACCGCGCCACATAGCAGAACTTTAAAAGTGCTCATCATTGGAAAACGTTCTTCGGGGCGAAA
ACTCTCAAGGATCTTACCGCTGTTGAGATCCAGTTCGATGTAACCCACTCGTGCACCCAACTGATCTTCA
GCATCTTTTACTTTCACCAGCGTTTCTGGGTGAGCAAAAACAGGAAGGCAAAATGCCGCAAAAAAGGGAA
TAAGGGCGACACGGAAATGTTGAATACTCATACTCTTCCTTTTTCAATATTATTGAAGCATTTATCAGGG
TTATTGTCTCATGAGCGGATACATATTTGAATGTATTTAGAAAAATAAACAAATAGGGGTTCCGCGCACA
TTTCCCCGAAAAGTGCCACCTGAC
Features (pLannotate 1.2.2; 33 found; start..end, strand, type, name):
     31..83      -  misc_feature   bom (fragment): basis of mobility region from pBR322
    238..617     +  enhancer       CMV enhancer: human cytomegalovirus immediate early enhancer
    618..817     +  promoter       CMV promoter: human cytomegalovirus (CMV) immediate early promoter
    835..1015    +  LTR            5' LTR (truncated): truncated 5' long terminal repeat (LTR) from HIV-1
   1062..1187    +  misc_feature   HIV-1 Ψ: packaging signal of human immunodeficiency virus type 1
   1171..1534    +  CDS            HIV-1 gag (fragment): gag protein from human immunodeficiency virus 1; gag
   1680..1913    +  misc_feature   RRE: The Rev response element (RRE) of HIV-1 allows for Rev-dependent mRNA export from the nucleus to the cytoplasm.
   2290..2390    +  CDS            Rev (fragment): human immunodeficiency virus 1 (HIV-1) Rev protein; rev; enhances nuclear export of unspliced and incompletely spliced viral mRNAs
   2440..2557    +  misc_feature   cPPT/CTS: central polypurine tract and central termination sequence of HIV-1
   2608..2848    +  promoter       U6 promoter: RNA polymerase III promoter for human U6 snRNA
   2878..2953    +  misc_RNA       gRNA scaffold: guide RNA scaffold for the Streptococcus pyogenes CRISPR/Cas9 system
   2971..2989    +  CDS            small t antigen (fragment): SV40 (simian virus 40) small t antigen
   3015..3226    +  promoter       EF-1α core promoter: core promoter for human elongation factor EF-1α
   3251..7354    +  CDS            Cas9: Cas9 (Csn1) endonuclease from the Streptococcus pyogenes Type II CRISPR/Cas system generates RNA-guided double strand breaks in DNA
   7492..8199    +  CDS            mCherry: monomeric derivative of DsRed fluorescent protein (Shaner et al., 2004) mammalian codon-optimized
   8216..8804    +  misc_feature   WPRE: woodchuck hepatitis virus posttranscriptional regulatory element
   8855..8874    +  misc_feature   cPPT/CTS (fragment): central polypurine tract and central termination sequence of HIV-1
   8876..9109    +  LTR            3' LTR (ΔU3): self-inactivating 3' long terminal repeat (LTR) from HIV-1
   9141..9365    +  polyA_signal   bGH poly(A) signal: bovine growth hormone polyadenylation signal
   9369..9390    +  promoter       SV40 promoter (fragment): SV40 enhancer and early promoter
   9411..9839    +  rep_origin     f1 ori (sequence partly withheld): f1 bacteriophage origin of replication; arrow indicates direction of (+) strand synthesis
   9853..10182   +  promoter       SV40 promoter: SV40 enhancer and early promoter
  10230..10277   +  promoter       EM7 promoter: synthetic bacterial promoter&nbsp
  10296..10670   +  CDS            BleoR: antibiotic-binding protein; Sh ble from Streptoalloteichus hindustanus; confers resistance to bleomycin, phleomycin, and Zeocin™
  10680..10805   +  CDS            ble (fragment): BLE_KLEPN - Experimental evidence at protein level: Swiss-Prot protein existence level 1. Binding protein with a strong affinity to the bleomycin family of antibiotics. Binds to CL990; an antimitotic-antibiotic compound. From Klebsiella pneumoniae.
  10800..10921   +  polyA_signal   SV40 poly(A) signal: SV40 polyadenylation signal
  10992..11014   -  protein_bind   lac operator (fragment): The lac repressor binds to the lac operator to inhibit transcription in E. coli. This inhibition can be relieved by adding lactose or isopropyl-β-D-thiogalactopyranoside (IPTG). lac repressor encoded by lacI
  11018..11048   -  promoter       lac promoter: promoter for the E. coli lac operon
  11063..11084   -  protein_bind   CAP binding site: CAP binding activates transcription in the presence of cAMP. E. coli catabolite activator protein
  11097..11189   -  CDS            lacI (fragment): lac repressor; lacI; The lac repressor binds to the lac operator to inhibit transcription in E. coli. This inhibition can be relieved by adding lactose or isopropyl-β-D-thiogalactopyranoside (IPTG).
  11372..11960   -  rep_origin     ori: high-copy-number ColE1/pMB1/pBR322/pUC origin of replication
  12131..12991   -  CDS            AmpR: β-lactamase; bla; confers resistance to ampicillin, carbenicillin, and related antibiotics
  12992..13096   -  promoter       AmpR promoter: bla
