[The description below was written by a language model from this plasmid's Addgene catalogue record and pLannotate feature annotations shown in this document.]
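Description:
msFam160b1 (msFHIP2A) g1 lentiCRISPRv2-mCherry is an all-in-one lentiviral CRISPR/Cas9 plasmid built on the lentiCRISPRv2-mCherry backbone and designed to knock out mouse Fam160b1, also known as Fhip2a. It is propagated in E. coli through a high-copy ColE1/pUC-type origin with ampicillin selection (AmpR). The backbone also carries an f1 origin and an SV40/EM7-driven BleoR cassette, which lies outside the LTRs and so is not part of the packaged viral genome.

The transfer cassette follows a third-generation, self-inactivating HIV-1 design. A CMV enhancer/promoter replaces the U3 region upstream of a truncated 5' LTR to drive genomic RNA production in packaging cells. It is followed by the Ψ packaging signal, a gag fragment, the RRE for Rev-dependent export, and the cPPT/CTS, and the cassette ends in a ΔU3 3' LTR. Within it, a human U6 Pol III promoter transcribes the Fam160b1-targeting spacer ("g1", apparently one of several guides) fused to the S. pyogenes gRNA scaffold. An EF-1α core promoter drives Cas9, with mCherry located downstream and a WPRE enhancing transcript expression. The annotation leaves an unlabelled gap between Cas9 and mCherry. In this backbone family that position normally holds tag and 2A linker sequences permitting co-expression, but the feature table does not identify them.

mCherry is the listed selectable marker, so transduced mammalian cells are identified or sorted by red fluorescence rather than by drug selection. The plasmid was deposited in connection with a proteomic study of cellular responses to NLRP3 agonists, where it would serve to generate Fhip2a-deficient mouse cells.
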