Addgene plasmid #218654: msFam160b1 (msFHIP2A) g1 lentiCRISPRv2-mCherry
Purpose: Knockout vector for mouse Fam160b1 (Fhip2A)
Depositing lab: Wade Harper. Depositing organization: Harvard Medical School. Publication: Spatiotemporal proteomic profiling of cellular responses to NLRP3 agonists. Hollingsworth LR, Veeraraghavan P, Paulo JA, Harper JW. bioRxiv 2024.04.19.590338 10.1101/2024.04.19.590338.
Backbone
  Vector backbone: lentiCRISPRv2-mCherry
  Vector type: Mammalian Expression, Lentiviral, CRISPR
  Selectable markers: mCherry
Growth in bacteria
  Bacterial resistance: Ampicillin, 100 μg/mL
  Growth temperature: 30°C
  Growth strain: NEB Stable
  Copy number: High Copy
Gene/Insert
  Gene/Insert name: Fam160b1 (alt name: Fhip2A)
  gRNA/shRNA sequence: TGCGCTGGATTCGAACCATG
  Species: M. musculus (mouse)
  Entrez Gene: Fhip2a (a.k.a. Fam160b1, mKIAA1600)
  Cloning method: Unknown
  Sequencing primers: 5′ hU6-F (5'-GAGGGCCTATTTCCCATGATT-3')
Terms and licenses: Academic/Nonprofit Terms; Industry Terms: Not Available to Industry
Depositor comments: Additional data, code, and other details related to this work (Hollingsworth et al. 2024) are available at https://harperlab.pubpub.org/pub/nlrp3/.
How to cite: msFam160b1 (msFHIP2A) g1 lentiCRISPRv2-mCherry was a gift from Wade Harper (Addgene plasmid # 218654 ; http://n2t.net/addgene:218654 ; RRID:Addgene_218654)
